Addgene plasmid #118981: mRuby2-N1 2xMyc
Purpose: (Empty Backbone) Red fluorescent labelling of proteins combined with myc epitope tag
Depositing lab: Paul Hamel. Depositing organization: University of Toronto.
Backbone
  Vector backbone: mRuby2-N1
  Backbone size (bp): 4803
  Vector type: Mammalian Expression
  Promoter: CMV
  Tag / fusion protein: mRuby-Myc (C terminal on backbone)
Growth in bacteria
  Bacterial resistance: Kanamycin, 50 μg/mL
  Growth temperature: 37°C
  Growth strain: DH5alpha
  Copy number: High Copy
Gene/Insert
  Cloning method: Restriction Enzyme
  Sequencing primers: 5′ CMV-F
Terms and licenses: Academic/Nonprofit Terms; Industry Terms: Not Available to Industry
Depositor comments: 5' site: BsrGI (not destroyed), 3' site: BsrGI (destroyed)
How to cite: mRuby2-N1 2xMyc was a gift from Paul Hamel (Addgene plasmid # 118981 ; http://n2t.net/addgene:118981 ; RRID:Addgene_118981)
