[The description below was written by a language model from this plasmid's Addgene catalogue record and pLannotate feature annotations shown in this document.]
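Description:
mRuby2-N1 2xMyc is an empty mammalian expression backbone of 4,803 bp, derived from mRuby2-N1 and designed for making C-terminal fusions that carry both a red fluorescent protein and a myc epitope. Expression is driven by the human cytomegalovirus immediate early enhancer and promoter, which sit directly upstream of a multiple cloning site. A gene of interest cloned in frame into that site, without its own stop codon, is read through into the mRuby2 coding sequence, a constitutively fluorescent red protein derived from Entacmaea quadricolor. According to the catalogue entry, mRuby2 is followed by a myc tag, two copies judging by the plasmid name. This tag was added by restriction cloning at a BsrGI site, with the 5' site retained and the 3' site destroyed. The automated feature table does not annotate the myc repeats themselves, but there is an unannotated stretch between the end of mRuby2 and the downstream SV40 sequences where they would be expected. The transcript ends at an SV40 polyadenylation signal.

The rest of the plasmid follows the standard N1-type architecture. A high-copy ColE1/pUC origin supports propagation in E. coli, and an f1 origin is also present. A single NeoR/KanR gene (the Tn5 aminoglycoside phosphotransferase) is preceded by tandem bacterial (bla) and SV40 early promoters and followed by an HSV TK polyadenylation signal. It therefore gives kanamycin resistance in bacteria and can give G418 selection in mammalian cells. The short ble, bGH poly(A) and large T antigen fragments in the table appear to be partial annotation matches rather than functional elements. The vector is intended for live or fixed-cell red fluorescent visualisation of a protein of interest, with the myc epitope available for antibody-based detection of the same fusion.
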