Features (pLannotate 1.2.2; 14 found; start..end, strand, type, name):
     54..357     +  enhancer       CMV enhancer: human cytomegalovirus immediate early enhancer
    358..561     +  promoter       CMV promoter: human cytomegalovirus (CMV) immediate early promoter
    584..664     +  misc_feature   MCS: multiple cloning site
    672..1382    +  CDS            mRuby2: mRuby2 is a basic (constitutively fluorescent) red fluorescent protein published in 2012, derived from Entacmaea quadricolor. It has moderate acid sensitivity.
   1478..1561    +  CDS            large T antigen (fragment): large T antigen from SV40 (simian virus 40)
   1584..1705    +  polyA_signal   SV40 poly(A) signal: SV40 polyadenylation signal
   1739..2167    -  rep_origin     f1 ori (sequence partly withheld): f1 bacteriophage origin of replication; arrow indicates direction of (+) strand synthesis
   2194..2298    +  promoter       AmpR promoter: bla
   2300..2657    +  promoter       SV40 promoter: SV40 enhancer and early promoter
   2692..3486    +  CDS            NeoR/KanR: aminoglycoside phosphotransferase from Tn5; aph(3')-II (or nptII); confers resistance to neomycin, kanamycin, and G418 (Geneticin®)
   3507..3659    +  CDS            ble (fragment): BLE_KLEPN - Experimental evidence at protein level: Swiss-Prot protein existence level 1. Binding protein with a strong affinity to the bleomycin family of antibiotics. Binds to CL990; an antimitotic-antibiotic compound. From Klebsiella pneumoniae.
   3718..3765    +  polyA_signal   HSV TK poly(A) signal: herpes simplex virus thymidine kinase polyadenylation signal (Cole and Stacy, 1985)
   3856..3872    -  polyA_signal   bGH poly(A) signal (fragment): bovine growth hormone polyadenylation signal
   4094..4682    +  rep_origin     ori: high-copy-number ColE1/pMB1/pBR322/pUC origin of replication
>Addgene plasmid #118981 | mRuby2-N1 2xMyc | addgene full sequence | sequence record 231798 | Addgene NGS Result
TAATAGTAATCAATTACGGGGTCATTAGTTCATAGCCCATATATGGAGTTCCGCGTTACATAACTTACGG
TAAATGGCCCGCCTGGCTGACCGCCCAACGACCCCCGCCCATTGACGTCAATAATGACGTATGTTCCCAT
AGTAACGCCAATAGGGACTTTCCATTGACGTCAATGGGTGGAGTATTTACGGTAAACTGCCCACTTGGCA
GTACATCAAGTGTATCATATGCCAAGTACGCCCCCTATTGACGTCAATGACGGTAAATGGCCCGCCTGGC
ATTATGCCCAGTACATGACCTTATGGGACTTTCCTACTTGGCAGTACATCTACGTATTAGTCATCGCTAT
TACCATGGTGATGCGGTTTTGGCAGTACATCAATGGGCGTGGATAGCGGTTTGACTCACGGGGATTTCCA
AGTCTCCACCCCATTGACGTCAATGGGAGTTTGTTTTGGCACCAAAATCAACGGGACTTTCCAAAATGTC
GTAACAACTCCGCCCCATTGACGCAAATGGGCGGTAGGCGTGTACGGTGGGAGGTCTATATAAGCAGAGC
TGGTTTAGTGAACCGTCAGATCCGCTAGCGCTACCGGACTCAGATCTCGAGCTCAAGCTTCGAATTCTGC
AGTCGACGGTACCGCGGGCCCGGGATCCACCGGTCGCCACCATGGTGTCTAAGGGCGAAGAGCTGATCAA
GGAAAATATGCGTATGAAGGTGGTCATGGAAGGTTCGGTCAACGGCCACCAATTCAAATGCACAGGTGAA
GGAGAAGGCAATCCGTACATGGGAACTCAAACCATGAGGATCAAAGTCATCGAGGGAGGACCCCTGCCAT
TTGCCTTTGACATTCTTGCCACGTCGTTCATGTATGGCAGCCGTACTTTTATCAAGTACCCGAAAGGCAT
TCCTGATTTCTTTAAACAGTCCTTTCCTGAGGGTTTTACTTGGGAAAGAGTTACGAGATACGAAGATGGT
GGAGTCGTCACCGTCATGCAGGACACCAGCCTTGAGGATGGCTGTCTCGTTTACCACGTCCAAGTCAGAG
GGGTAAACTTTCCCTCCAATGGTCCCGTGATGCAGAAGAAGACCAAGGGTTGGGAGCCTAATACAGAGAT
GATGTATCCAGCAGATGGTGGTCTGAGGGGATACACTCATATGGCACTGAAAGTTGATGGTGGTGGCCAT
CTGTCTTGCTCTTTCGTAACAACTTACAGGTCAAAAAAGACCGTCGGGAACATCAAGATGCCCGGTATCC
ATGCCGTTGATCACCGCCTGGAAAGGTTAGAGGAAAGTGACAATGAAATGTTCGTAGTACAACGCGAACA
CGCAGTTGCCAAGTTCGCCGGGCTTGGTGGTGGGATGGACGAGCTGTACAAACCGGTCGAGCAGAAACTC
ATCTCAGAAGAGGATCTGGAGCAGAAACTCATCTCAGAAGAGGATCTGTGAGGTACAAGTAAGCGGCCGC
GACTCTAGATCATAATCAGCCATACCACATTTGTAGAGGTTTTACTTGCTTTAAAAAACCTCCCACACCT
CCCCCTGAACCTGAAACATAAAATGAATGCAATTGTTGTTGTTAACTTGTTTATTGCAGCTTATAATGGT
TACAAATAAAGCAATAGCATCACAAATTTCACAAATAAAGCATTTTTTTCACTGCATTCTAGTTGTGGTT
TGTCCAAACTCATCAATGTATCTTAAGGCGTAAATTGTAAGCGTTAATATTTTGTTAAAATTCGCGTTAA
ATTTTTGTTAAATCAGCTCATTTTTTAACCAATAGGCCGAAATCGGCAAAATCCCTTATAAATCAAAAGA
ATAGACCGAGATAGGGT
[37 nt withheld, positions 1838-1874]
AAAGAACGTGGACTCCAACGTCAAAGG
[49 nt withheld, positions 1902-1950]
T
[91 nt withheld, positions 1952-2042]
G
[124 nt withheld, positions 2044-2167]
CAGGTGGCACTTTTCGGGGAAATGTGCGCGGAACCCCTATTTGTTTATTTTTCTAAATACATTCAAATAT
GTATCCGCTCATGAGACAATAACCCTGATAAATGCTTCAATAATATTGAAAAAGGAAGAGTCCTGAGGCG
GAAAGAACCAGCTGTGGAATGTGTGTCAGTTAGGGTGTGGAAAGTCCCCAGGCTCCCCAGCAGGCAGAAG
TATGCAAAGCATGCATCTCAATTAGTCAGCAACCAGGTGTGGAAAGTCCCCAGGCTCCCCAGCAGGCAGA
AGTATGCAAAGCATGCATCTCAATTAGTCAGCAACCATAGTCCCGCCCCTAACTCCGCCCATCCCGCCCC
TAACTCCGCCCAGTTCCGCCCATTCTCCGCCCCATGGCTGACTAATTTTTTTTATTTATGCAGAGGCCGA
GGCCGCCTCGGCCTCTGAGCTATTCCAGAAGTAGTGAGGAGGCTTTTTTGGAGGCCTAGGCTTTTGCAAA
GATCGATCAAGAGACAGGATGAGGATCGTTTCGCATGATTGAACAAGATGGATTGCACGCAGGTTCTCCG
GCCGCTTGGGTGGAGAGGCTATTCGGCTATGACTGGGCACAACAGACAATCGGCTGCTCTGATGCCGCCG
TGTTCCGGCTGTCAGCGCAGGGGCGCCCGGTTCTTTTTGTCAAGACCGACCTGTCCGGTGCCCTGAATGA
ACTGCAAGACGAGGCAGCGCGGCTATCGTGGCTGGCCACGACGGGCGTTCCTTGCGCAGCTGTGCTCGAC
GTTGTCACTGAAGCGGGAAGGGACTGGCTGCTATTGGGCGAAGTGCCGGGGCAGGATCTCCTGTCATCTC
ACCTTGCTCCTGCCGAGAAAGTATCCATCATGGCTGATGCAATGCGGCGGCTGCATACGCTTGATCCGGC
TACCTGCCCATTCGACCACCAAGCGAAACATCGCATCGAGCGAGCACGTACTCGGATGGAAGCCGGTCTT
GTCGATCAGGATGATCTGGACGAAGAGCATCAGGGGCTCGCGCCAGCCGAACTGTTCGCCAGGCTCAAGG
CGAGCATGCCCGACGGCGAGGATCTCGTCGTGACCCATGGCGATGCCTGCTTGCCGAATATCATGGTGGA
AAATGGCCGCTTTTCTGGATTCATCGACTGTGGCCGGCTGGGTGTGGCGGACCGCTATCAGGACATAGCG
TTGGCTACCCGTGATATTGCTGAAGAGCTTGGCGGCGAATGGGCTGACCGCTTCCTCGTGCTTTACGGTA
TCGCCGCTCCCGATTCGCAGCGCATCGCCTTCTATCGCCTTCTTGACGAGTTCTTCTGAGCGGGACTCTG
GGGTTCGAAATGACCGACCAAGCGACGCCCAACCTGCCATCACGAGATTTCGATTCCACCGCCGCCTTCT
ATGAAAGGTTGGGCTTCGGAATCGTTTTCCGGGACGCCGGCTGGATGATCCTCCAGCGCGGGGATCTCAT
GCTGGAGTTCTTCGCCCACCCTAGGGGGAGGCTAACTGAAACACGGAAGGAGACAATACCGGAAGGAACC
CGCGCTATGACGGCAATAAAAAGACAGAATAAAACGCACGGTGTTGGGTCGTTTGTTCATAAACGCGGGG
TTCGGTCCCAGGGCTGGCACTCTGTCGATACCCCACCGAGACCCCATTGGGGCCAATACGCCCGCGTTTC
TTCCTTTTCCCCACCCCACCCCCCAAGTTCGGGTGAAGGCCCAGGGCTCGCAGCCAACGTCGGGGCGGCA
GGCCCTGCCATAGCCTCAGGTTACTCATATATACTTTAGATTGATTTAAAACTTCATTTTTAATTTAAAA
GGATCTAGGTGAAGATCCTTTTTGATAATCTCATGACCAAAATCCCTTAACGTGAGTTTTCGTTCCACTG
AGCGTCAGACCCCGTAGAAAAGATCAAAGGATCTTCTTGAGATCCTTTTTTTCTGCGCGTAATCTGCTGC
TTGCAAACAAAAAAACCACCGCTACCAGCGGTGGTTTGTTTGCCGGATCAAGAGCTACCAACTCTTTTTC
CGAAGGTAACTGGCTTCAGCAGAGCGCAGATACCAAATACTGTTCTTCTAGTGTAGCCGTAGTTAGGCCA
CCACTTCAAGAACTCTGTAGCACCGCCTACATACCTCGCTCTGCTAATCCTGTTACCAGTGGCTGCTGCC
AGTGGCGATAAGTCGTGTCTTACCGGGTTGGACTCAAGACGATAGTTACCGGATAAGGCGCAGCGGTCGG
GCTGAACGGGGGGTTCGTGCACACAGCCCAGCTTGGAGCGAACGACCTACACCGAACTGAGATACCTACA
GCGTGAGCTATGAGAAAGCGCCACGCTTCCCGAAGGGAGAAAGGCGGACAGGTATCCGGTAAGCGGCAGG
GTCGGAACAGGAGAGCGCACGAGGGAGCTTCCAGGGGGAAACGCCTGGTATCTTTATAGTCCTGTCGGGT
TTCGCCACCTCTGACTTGAGCGTCGATTTTTGTGATGCTCGTCAGGGGGGCGGAGCCTATGGAAAAACGC
CAGCAACGCGGCCTTTTTACGGTTCCTGGCCTTTTGCTGGCCTTTTGCTCACATGTTCTTTCCTGCGTTA
TCCCCTGATTCTGTGGATAACCGTATTACCGCCATGCATTAGTTAT
